Addgene plasmid #155142: pBEL1266
Purpose: Expresses MlaF, tagless, araBAD promoter
Depositing lab: Gira Bhabha & Damian Ekiert. Depositing organization: NYU Grossman School of Medicine. Publication: Structure of MlaFB uncovers novel mechanisms of ABC transporter regulation. Kolich LR, Chang YT, Coudray N, Giacometti SI, MacRae MR, Isom GL, Teran EM, Bhabha G, Ekiert DC. Elife. 2020 Jun 30;9. pii: 60030. doi: 10.7554/eLife.60030. PubMed 32602838.
Backbone
  Vector backbone: pBAD-His
  Backbone manufacturer: Thermo Fisher
  Backbone size w/o insert (bp): 4571
  Total vector size (bp): 5381
Growth in bacteria
  Bacterial resistance: Ampicillin, 100 μg/mL
  Growth temperature: 37°C
  Growth strain: DH5alpha
  Copy number: High Copy
Gene/Insert
  Gene/Insert name: MlaF
  Insert size (bp): 810
  Promoter: araBAD
  Cloning method: Gibson Cloning
  Sequencing primers: 5′ NA; 3′ NA
Terms and licenses: Academic/Nonprofit Terms; Industry Terms: Not Available to Industry
How to cite: pBEL1266 was a gift from Gira Bhabha & Damian Ekiert (Addgene plasmid # 155142 ; http://n2t.net/addgene:155142 ; RRID:Addgene_155142)
