[The description below was written by a language model from this plasmid's Addgene catalogue record and pLannotate feature annotations shown in this document.]
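Description:
pBEL1266 is a 5,381 bp bacterial expression plasmid built on the commercial pBAD-His backbone and designed for arabinose-inducible production of untagged MlaF in Escherichia coli. It is maintained by a ColE1/pMB1-type origin, recorded as high copy, and selected through the bla gene (AmpR), which confers ampicillin resistance from its own promoter. The backbone also carries an M13 phage origin, which in principle allows single-stranded DNA production with helper phage. Short non-functional remnants of pBR322 ancestry are also annotated: fragments of bom, rop, the tetracycline resistance gene and its promoter.

The payload is the roughly 810 bp mlaF coding sequence from E. coli K-12, inserted by Gibson assembly downstream of the araBAD promoter. Despite the name of the backbone, the catalogue entry describes the protein as tagless, and no tag features are annotated. The araC gene sits on the opposite strand, in its native divergent arrangement. Its product represses the promoter in the absence of L-arabinose and activates it when the sugar is present, giving tight and titratable control of expression. Transcription is stopped by the rrnB T1 and T2 terminators, which are preceded by a stretch of 5S rRNA sequence carried over from the rrnB operon.

MlaF is the ATPase subunit of the MlaFEDB ABC transporter, which helps maintain outer membrane lipid asymmetry by retrograde trafficking of phospholipids to the inner membrane. The plasmid was deposited alongside structural work on MlaFB and the regulation of this transporter. It therefore suits regulated MlaF expression for biochemical or structural studies where an affinity tag is unwanted, although the record does not state the specific experiments.
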