Features (pLannotate 1.2.2; 14 found; start..end, strand, type, name):
     26..310     +  promoter       araBAD promoter: araBAD; promoter of the L-arabinose operon of E. coli; the araC regulatory gene is transcribed in the opposite direction (Guzman et al., 1995)
    344..1150    +  CDS            mlaF: MLAF_ECOLI - Also known as yrbF. Experimental evidence at protein level: Swiss-Prot protein existence level 1. Part of the ABC transporter complex MlaFEDB, which is involved in a phospholipid transport pathway that maintains lipid asymmetry in the outer membrane by retrograde trafficking of phospholipids from the outer membrane to the inner membrane. Responsible for energy coupling to the transport system. From Escherichia coli (strain K12).
   1316..1431    +  ncRNA          5S rRNA: Accession: RF00001 - 5S ribosomal RNA
   1435..1521    +  terminator     rrnB T1 terminator: Escherichia coli rrnB; transcription terminator T1 from the E. coli rrnB gene
   1613..1640    +  terminator     rrnB T2 terminator: transcription terminator T2 from the E. coli rrnB gene
   1659..1750    +  promoter       AmpR promoter: bla
   1751..2611    +  CDS            AmpR: β-lactamase; bla; confers resistance to ampicillin, carbenicillin, and related antibiotics
   2653..3033    +  rep_origin     M13 ori (sequence partly withheld): M13 bacteriophage origin of replication; arrow indicates direction of (+) strand synthesis
   3219..3806    +  rep_origin     ori: high-copy-number ColE1/pMB1/pBR322/pUC origin of replication
   3992..4043    -  misc_feature   bom (fragment): basis of mobility region from pBR322
   4159..4198    -  CDS            rop (fragment): Rop protein, which maintains plasmids at low copy number; rop
   4199..4384    -  CDS            TcR (fragment): tetracycline efflux protein; tet; confers resistance to tetracycline
   4394..4412    +  promoter       tet promoter (fragment): E. coli promoter for tetracycline efflux protein gene
   4502..5380    -  CDS            araC: L-arabinose regulatory protein; araC
>Addgene plasmid #155142 | pBEL1266 | addgene full sequence | sequence record 309843 | Addgene NGS Result
CTTTTCATACTCCCGCCATTCAGAGAAGAAACCAATTGTCCATATTGCATCAGACATTGCCGTCACTGCG
TCTTTTACTGGCTCTTCTCGCTAACCAAACCGGTAACCCCGCTTATTAAAAGCATTCTGTAACAAAGCGG
GACCAAAGCCATGACAAAAACGCGTAACAAAAGTGTCTATAATCACGGCAGAAAAGTCCACATTGATTAT
TTGCACGGCGTCACACTTTGCTATGCCATAGCATTTTTATCCATAAGATTAGCGGATCCTACCTGACGCT
TTTTATCGCAACTCTCTACTGTTTCTCCATACCCGTTTTTTTGGGCTAGCCGAAGGGTGAATTATGGAGC
AGTCTGTGGCGAATTTAGTCGATATGCGCGATGTCAGTTTTACGCGTGGCAATCGCTGCATCTTCGATAA
TATTTCCCTGACCGTGCCGCGAGGGAAGATCACGGCGATCATGGGGCCATCGGGCATCGGTAAAACGACG
CTACTCCGTCTGATTGGCGGGCAAATCGCACCAGATCATGGTGAGATCCTTTTCGATGGTGAGAATATTC
CGGCGATGTCTCGTTCGCGCCTGTATACAGTGCGCAAACGGATGAGCATGTTATTTCAGTCCGGGGCGTT
GTTCACTGATATGAACGTATTTGACAACGTCGCCTATCCACTGCGCGAACATACCCAACTTCCCGCGCCA
TTGTTGCATAGTACGGTGATGATGAAGCTGGAGGCCGTGGGGCTGCGTGGAGCGGCTAAACTAATGCCTT
CTGAACTTTCCGGTGGGATGGCGCGGCGTGCAGCGCTGGCGCGTGCGATTGCGCTGGAGCCGGATCTCAT
CATGTTTGATGAACCTTTTGTTGGGCAAGATCCCATCACCATGGGCGTACTGGTGAAGCTGATTTCTGAG
CTGAACAGCGCGCTGGGCGTGACTTGTGTGGTGGTTTCTCACGATGTGCCGGAAGTGTTAAGTATTGCGG
ATCACGCCTGGATCCTGGCGGACAAAAAAATTGTCGCTCATGGCAGTGCCCAGGCGTTGCAGGCGAATCC
TGATCCGCGCGTACGTCAGTTTCTGGACGGGATAGCTGACGGGCCTGTTCCGTTCCGCTATCCTGCCGGC
GATTATCACGCTGATCTTTTACCAGGGAGTTAAGGTACCAAATTCCAGAAAAGAGACGCTGAAAAGCGTC
TTTTTTCGTTTTGGTCCTGGTCTGAGGAATGGTTGTAAGCTTGGCTGTTTTGGCGGATGAGAGAAGATTT
TCAGCCTGATACAGATTAAATCAGAACGCAGAAGCGGTCTGATAAAACAGAATTTGCCTGGCGGCAGTAG
CGCGGTGGTCCCACCTGACCCCATGCCGAACTCAGAAGTGAAACGCCGTAGCGCCGATGGTAGTGTGGGG
TCTCCCCATGCGAGAGTAGGGAACTGCCAGGCATCAAATAAAACGAAAGGCTCAGTCGAAAGACTGGGCC
TTTCGTTTTATCTGTTGTTTGTCGGTGAACGCTCTCCTGAGTAGGACAAATCCGCCGGGAGCGGATTTGA
ACGTTGCGAAGCAACGGCCCGGAGGGTGGCGGGCAGGACGCCCGCCATAAACTGCCAGGCATCAAATTAA
GCAGAAGGCCATCCTGACGGATGGCCTTTTTGCGTTTCTACAAACTCTTTTGTTTATTTTTCTAAATACA
TTCAAATATGTATCCGCTCATGAGACAATAACCCTGATAAATGCTTCAATAATATTGAAAAAGGAAGAGT
ATGAGTATTCAACATTTCCGTGTCGCCCTTATTCCCTTTTTTGCGGCATTTTGCCTTCCTGTTTTTGCTC
ACCCAGAAACGCTGGTGAAAGTAAAAGATGCTGAAGATCAGTTGGGTGCACGAGTGGGTTACATCGAACT
GGATCTCAACAGCGGTAAGATCCTTGAGAGTTTTCGCCCCGAAGAACGTTTTCCAATGATGAGCACTTTT
AAAGTTCTGCTATGTGGCGCGGTATTATCCCGTGTTGACGCCGGGCAAGAGCAACTCGGTCGCCGCATAC
ACTATTCTCAGAATGACTTGGTTGAGTACTCACCAGTCACAGAAAAGCATCTTACGGATGGCATGACAGT
AAGAGAATTATGCAGTGCTGCCATAACCATGAGTGATAACACTGCGGCCAACTTACTTCTGACAACGATC
GGAGGACCGAAGGAGCTAACCGCTTTTTTGCACAACATGGGGGATCATGTAACTCGCCTTGATCGTTGGG
AACCGGAGCTGAATGAAGCCATACCAAACGACGAGCGTGACACCACGATGCCTGCAGCAATGGCAACAAC
GTTGCGCAAACTATTAACTGGCGAACTACTTACTCTAGCTTCCCGGCAACAATTAATAGACTGGATGGAG
GCGGATAAAGTTGCAGGACCACTTCTGCGCTCGGCCCTTCCGGCTGGCTGGTTTATTGCTGATAAATCTG
GAGCCGGTGAGCGTGGGTCTCGCGGTATCATTGCAGCACTGGGGCCAGATGGTAAGCCCTCCCGTATCGT
AGTTATCTACACGACGGGGAGTCAGGCAACTATGGATGAACGAAATAGACAGATCGCTGAGATAGGTGCC
TCACTGATTAAGCATTGGTAACTGTCAGACCAAGTTTACTCATATATACTTTAGATTGATT
[125 nt withheld, positions 2652-2776]
C
[141 nt withheld, positions 2778-2918]
CCTTTGACGTTGGAGTCCACGTTCTTT
[37 nt withheld, positions 2946-2982]
ACCCTATCTCGGGCTATTCTTTTGATTTATAAGGGATTTTGCCGATTTCGGCCTATTGGTTAAAAAATGA
GCTGATTTAACAAAAATTTAACGCGAATTTTAACAAAATATTAACGTTTACAATTTAAAAGGATCTAGGT
GAAGATCCTTTTTGATAATCTCATGACCAAAATCCCTTAACGTGAGTTTTCGTTCCACTGAGCGTCAGAC
CCCGTAGAAAAGATCAAAGGATCTTCTTGAGATCCTTTTTTTCTGCGCGTAATCTGCTGCTTGCAAACAA
AAAAACCACCGCTACCAGCGGTGGTTTGTTTGCCGGATCAAGAGCTACCAACTCTTTTTCCGAAGGTAAC
TGGCTCAGCAGAGCGCAGATACCAAATACTGTCCTTCTAGTGTAGCCGTAGTTAGGCCACCACTTCAAGA
ACTCTGTAGCACCGCCTACATACCTCGCTCTGCTAATCCTGTTACCAGTGGCTGCTGCCAGTGGCGATAA
GTCGTGTCTTACCGGGTTGGACTCAAGACGATAGTTACCGGATAAGGCGCAGCGGTCGGGCTGAACGGGG
GGTTCGTGCACACAGCCCAGCTTGGAGCGAACGACCTACACCGAACTGAGATACCTACAGCGTGAGCTAT
GAGAAAGCGCCACGCTTCCCGAAGGGAGAAAGGCGGACAGGTATCCGGTAAGCGGCAGGGTCGGAACAGG
AGAGCGCACGAGGGAGCTTCCAGGGGGAAACGCCTGGTATCTTTATAGTCCTGTCGGGTTTCGCCACCTC
TGACTTGAGCGTCGATTTTTGTGATGCTCGTCAGGGGGGCGGAGCCTATGGAAAAACGCCAGCAACGCGG
CCTTTTTACGGTTCCTGGCCTTTTGCTGGCCTTTTGCTCACATGTTCTTTCCTGCGTTATCCCCTGATTC
TGTGGATAACCGTATTACCGCCTTTGAGTGAGCTGATACCGCTCGCCGCAGCCGAACGACCGAGCGCAGC
GAGTCAGTGAGCGAGGAAGCGGAAGAGCGCCTGATGCGGTATTTTCTCCTTACGCATCTGTGCGGTATTT
CACACCGCATAGGGTCATGGCTGCGCCCCGACACCCGCCAACACCCGCTGACGCGCCCTGACGGGCTTGT
CTGCTCCCGGCATCCGCTTACAGACAAGCTGTGACCGTCTCCGGGAGCTGCATGTGTCAGAGGTTTTCAC
CGTCATCACCGAAACGCGCGAGGCAGAAGGAGATGGCGCCCAACAGTCCCCCGGCCACGGGGCCTGCCAC
CATACCCACGCCGAAACAAGCGCTCATGAGCCCGAAGTGGCGAGCCCGATCTTCCCCATCGGTGATGTCG
GCGATATAGGCGCCAGCAACCGCACCTGTGGCGCCGGTGATGCCGGCCACGATGCGTCCGGCGTAGAGGA
TCTGCTCATGTTTGACAGCTTATCATCGATGCATAATGTGCCTGTCAAATGGACGAAGCAGGGATTCTGC
AAACCCTATGCTACTCCGTCAAGCCGTCAATTGTCTGATTCGTTACCAATTATGACAACTTGACGGCTAC
ATCATTCACTTTTTCTTCACAACCGGCACGGAACTCGCTCGGGCTGGCCCCGGTGCATTTTTTAAATACC
CGCGAGAAATAGAGTTGATCGTCAAAACCAACATTGCGACCGACGGTGGCGATAGGCATCCGGGTGGTGC
TCAAAAGCAGCTTCGCCTGGCTGATACGTTGGTCCTCGCGCCAGCTTAAGACGCTAATCCCTAACTGCTG
GCGGAAAAGATGTGACAGACGCGACGGCGACAAGCAAACATGCTGTGCGACGCTGGCGATATCAAAATTG
CTGTCTGCCAGGTGATCGCTGATGTACTGACAAGCCTCGCGTACCCGATTATCCATCGGTGGATGGAGCG
ACTCGTTAATCGCTTCCATGCGCCGCAGTAACAATTGCTCAAGCAGATTTATCGCCAGCAGCTCCGAATA
GCGCCCTTCCCCTTGCCCGGCGTTAATGATTTGCCCAAACAGGTCGCTGAAATGCGGCTGGTGCGCTTCA
TCCGGGCGAAAGAACCCCGTATTGGCAAATATTGACGGCCAGTTAAGCCATTCATGCCAGTAGGCGCGCG
GACGAAAGTAAACCCACTGGTGATACCATTCGCGAGCCTCCGGATGACGACCGTAGTGATGAATCTCTCC
TGGCGGGAACAGCAAAATATCACCCGGTCGGCAAACAAATTCTCGTCCCTGATTTTTCACCACCCCCTGA
CCGCGAATGGTGAGATTGAGAATATAACCTTTCATTCCCAGCGGTCGGTCGATAAAAAAATCGAGATAAC
CGTTGGCCTCAATCGGCGTTAAACCCGCCACCAGATGGGCATTAAACGAGTATCCCGGCAGCAGGGGATC
ATTTTGCGCTTCAGCCATA
